>Addgene plasmid #209637 | p-miniTurbo-HA | addgene full sequence | sequence record 427417 | Addgene NGS Result
TAGTTATTAATAGTAATCAATTACGGGGTCATTAGTTCATAGCCCATATATGGAGTTCCGCGTTACATAA
CTTACGGTAAATGGCCCGCCTGGCTGACCGCCCAACGACCCCCGCCCATTGACGTCAATAATGACGTATG
TTCCCATAGTAACGCCAATAGGGACTTTCCATTGACGTCAATGGGTGGAGTATTTACGGTAAACTGCCCA
CTTGGCAGTACATCAAGTGTATCATATGCCAAGTACGCCCCCTATTGACGTCAATGACGGTAAATGGCCC
GCCTGGCATTATGCCCAGTACATGACCTTATGGGACTTTCCTACTTGGCAGTACATCTACGTATTAGTCA
TCGCTATTACCATGGTGATGCGGTTTTGGCAGTACATCAATGGGCGTGGATAGCGGTTTGACTCACGGGG
ATTTCCAAGTCTCCACCCCATTGACGTCAATGGGAGTTTGTTTTGGCACCAAAATCAACGGGACTTTCCA
AAATGTCGTAACAACTCCGCCCCATTGACGCAAATGGGCGGTAGGCGTGTACGGTGGGAGGTCTATATAA
GCAGAGCTGGTTTAGTGAACCGTCAGATCCGCTAGCATGTACCCATACGATGTTCCAGATTACGCTGCTA
GCATCCCGCTGCTGAACGCTAAACAGATTCTGGGACAGCTGGACGGCGGGAGCGTGGCAGTCCTGCCTGT
GGTCGACTCCACCAATCAGTACCTGCTGGATCGAATCGGCGAGCTGAAGAGTGGGGATGCTTGCATTGCA
GAATATCAGCAGGCAGGGAGAGGAAGCAGAGGGAGGAAATGGTTCTCTCCTTTTGGAGCTAACCTGTACC
TGAGTATGTTTTGGCGCCTGAAGCGGGGACCAGCAGCAATCGGCCTGGGCCCGGTCATCGGAATTGTCAT
GGCAGAAGCGCTGCGAAAGCTGGGAGCAGACAAGGTGCGAGTCAAATGGCCCAATGACCTGTATCTGCAG
GATAGAAAGCTGGCAGGCATCCTGGTGGAGCTGGCCGGAATAACAGGCGATGCTGCACAGATCGTCATTG
GCGCCGGGATTAACGTGGCTATGAGGCGCGTGGAGGAAAGCGTGGTCAATCAGGGCTGGATCACACTGCA
GGAAGCAGGGATTAACCTGGACAGGAATACTCTGGCCGCTATGCTGATCCGAGAGCTGCGGGCAGCCCTG
GAACTGTTCGAGCAGGAAGGCCTGGCTCCATATCTGTCACGGTGGGAGAAGCTGGATAACTTCATCAATA
GACCCGTGAAGCTGATCATTGGGGACAAAGAGATTTTCGGGATTAGCCGGGGGATTGATAAACAGGGAGC
CCTGCTGCTGGAACAGGACGGAGTTATCAAACCCTGGATGGGCGGAGAAATCAGTCTGCGGTCTGCCGAA
AAGTAAGAATTCTGCAGGTCGAGCATGCATGCGGCCGCGACTCTAGATCATAATCAGCCATACCACATTT
GTAGAGGTTTTACTTGCTTTAAAAAACCTCCCACACCTCCCCCTGAACCTGAAACATAAAATGAATGCAA
TTGTTGTTGTTAACTTGTTTATTGCAGCTTATAATGGTTACAAATAAAGCAATAGCATCACAAATTTCAC
AAATAAAGCATTTTTTTCACTGCATTCTAGTTGTGGTTTGTCCAAACTCATCAATGTATCTTAAGGCGTA
AATTGTAAGCGTTAATATTTTGTTAAAATTCGCGTTAAATTTTTGTTAAATCAGCTCATTTTTTAACCAA
TAGGCCGAAATCGGCAAAATCCCTTATAAATCAAAAGAATAGACCGAGATAGGGT
[37 nt withheld, positions 1806-1842]
AAAGAACGTGGACTCCAACGTCAAAGG
[49 nt withheld, positions 1870-1918]
T
[91 nt withheld, positions 1920-2010]
G
[124 nt withheld, positions 2012-2135]
CAGGTGGCACTTTTCGGGGAAATGTGCGCGGAACCCCTATTTGTTTATTTTTCTAAATACATTCAAATAT
GTATCCGCTCATGAGACAATAACCCTGATAAATGCTTCAATAATATTGAAAAAGGAAGAGTCCTGAGGCG
GAAAGAACCAGCTGTGGAATGTGTGTCAGTTAGGGTGTGGAAAGTCCCCAGGCTCCCCAGCAGGCAGAAG
TATGCAAAGCATGCATCTCAATTAGTCAGCAACCAGGTGTGGAAAGTCCCCAGGCTCCCCAGCAGGCAGA
AGTATGCAAAGCATGCATCTCAATTAGTCAGCAACCATAGTCCCGCCCCTAACTCCGCCCATCCCGCCCC
TAACTCCGCCCAGTTCCGCCCATTCTCCGCCCCATGGCTGACTAATTTTTTTTATTTATGCAGAGGCCGA
GGCCGCCTCGGCCTCTGAGCTATTCCAGAAGTAGTGAGGAGGCTTTTTTGGAGGCCTAGGCTTTTGCAAA
GATCGATCAAGAGACAGGATGAGGATCGTTTCGCATGATTGAACAAGATGGATTGCACGCAGGTTCTCCG
GCCGCTTGGGTGGAGAGGCTATTCGGCTATGACTGGGCACAACAGACAATCGGCTGCTCTGATGCCGCCG
TGTTCCGGCTGTCAGCGCAGGGGCGCCCGGTTCTTTTTGTCAAGACCGACCTGTCCGGTGCCCTGAATGA
ACTGCAAGACGAGGCAGCGCGGCTATCGTGGCTGGCCACGACGGGCGTTCCTTGCGCAGCTGTGCTCGAC
GTTGTCACTGAAGCGGGAAGGGACTGGCTGCTATTGGGCGAAGTGCCGGGGCAGGATCTCCTGTCATCTC
ACCTTGCTCCTGCCGAGAAAGTATCCATCATGGCTGATGCAATGCGGCGGCTGCATACGCTTGATCCGGC
TACCTGCCCATTCGACCACCAAGCGAAACATCGCATCGAGCGAGCACGTACTCGGATGGAAGCCGGTCTT
GTCGATCAGGATGATCTGGACGAAGAGCATCAGGGGCTCGCGCCAGCCGAACTGTTCGCCAGGCTCAAGG
CGAGCATGCCCGACGGCGAGGATCTCGTCGTGACCCATGGCGATGCCTGCTTGCCGAATATCATGGTGGA
AAATGGCCGCTTTTCTGGATTCATCGACTGTGGCCGGCTGGGTGTGGCGGACCGCTATCAGGACATAGCG
TTGGCTACCCGTGATATTGCTGAAGAGCTTGGCGGCGAATGGGCTGACCGCTTCCTCGTGCTTTACGGTA
TCGCCGCTCCCGATTCGCAGCGCATCGCCTTCTATCGCCTTCTTGACGAGTTCTTCTGAGCGGGACTCTG
GGGTTCGAAATGACCGACCAAGCGACGCCCAACCTGCCATCACGAGATTTCGATTCCACCGCCGCCTTCT
ATGAAAGGTTGGGCTTCGGAATCGTTTTCCGGGACGCCGGCTGGATGATCCTCCAGCGCGGGGATCTCAT
GCTGGAGTTCTTCGCCCACCCTAGGGGGAGGCTAACTGAAACACGGAAGGAGACAATACCGGAAGGAACC
CGCGCTATGACGGCAATAAAAAGACAGAATAAAACGCACGGTGTTGGGTCGTTTGTTCATAAACGCGGGG
TTCGGTCCCAGGGCTGGCACTCTGTCGATACCCCACCGAGACCCCATTGGGGCCAATACGCCCGCGTTTC
TTCCTTTTCCCCACCCCACCCCCCAAGTTCGGGTGAAGGCCCAGGGCTCGCAGCCAACGTCGGGGCGGCA
GGCCCTGCCATAGCCTCAGGTTACTCATATATACTTTAGATTGATTTAAAACTTCATTTTTAATTTAAAA
GGATCTAGGTGAAGATCCTTTTTGATAATCTCATGACCAAAATCCCTTAACGTGAGTTTTCGTTCCACTG
AGCGTCAGACCCCGTAGAAAAGATCAAAGGATCTTCTTGAGATCCTTTTTTTCTGCGCGTAATCTGCTGC
TTGCAAACAAAAAAACCACCGCTACCAGCGGTGGTTTGTTTGCCGGATCAAGAGCTACCAACTCTTTTTC
CGAAGGTAACTGGCTTCAGCAGAGCGCAGATACCAAATACTGTTCTTCTAGTGTAGCCGTAGTTAGGCCA
CCACTTCAAGAACTCTGTAGCACCGCCTACATACCTCGCTCTGCTAATCCTGTTACCAGTGGCTGCTGCC
AGTGGCGATAAGTCGTGTCTTACCGGGTTGGACTCAAGACGATAGTTACCGGATAAGGCGCAGCGGTCGG
GCTGAACGGGGGGTTCGTGCACACAGCCCAGCTTGGAGCGAACGACCTACACCGAACTGAGATACCTACA
GCGTGAGCTATGAGAAAGCGCCACGCTTCCCGAAGGGAGAAAGGCGGACAGGTATCCGGTAAGCGGCAGG
GTCGGAACAGGAGAGCGCACGAGGGAGCTTCCAGGGGGAAACGCCTGGTATCTTTATAGTCCTGTCGGGT
TTCGCCACCTCTGACTTGAGCGTCGATTTTTGTGATGCTCGTCAGGGGGGCGGAGCCTATGGAAAAACGC
CAGCAACGCGGCCTTTTTACGGTTCCTGGCCTTTTGCTGGCCTTTTGCTCACATGTTCTTTCCTGCGTTA
TCCCCTGATTCTGTGGATAACCGTATTACCGCCATGCAT
Features (pLannotate 1.2.2; 14 found; start..end, strand, type, name):
     61..364     +  enhancer       CMV enhancer: human cytomegalovirus immediate early enhancer
    365..568     +  promoter       CMV promoter: human cytomegalovirus (CMV) immediate early promoter
    600..626     +  CDS            3xHA (fragment): three tandem HA epitope tags
    633..1403    +  CDS            miniTurbo: N-terminally truncated mutant of the E. coli biotin ligase BioID engineered for improved catalytic efficiency (Branon et al., 2018)
   1446..1529    +  CDS            large T antigen (fragment): large T antigen from SV40 (simian virus 40)
   1552..1673    +  polyA_signal   SV40 poly(A) signal: SV40 polyadenylation signal
   1707..2135    -  rep_origin     f1 ori (sequence partly withheld): f1 bacteriophage origin of replication; arrow indicates direction of (+) strand synthesis
   2162..2266    +  promoter       AmpR promoter: bla
   2268..2625    +  promoter       SV40 promoter: SV40 enhancer and early promoter
   2660..3454    +  CDS            NeoR/KanR: aminoglycoside phosphotransferase from Tn5; aph(3')-II (or nptII); confers resistance to neomycin, kanamycin, and G418 (Geneticin®)
   3475..3627    +  CDS            ble (fragment): BLE_KLEPN - Experimental evidence at protein level: Swiss-Prot protein existence level 1. Binding protein with a strong affinity to the bleomycin family of antibiotics. Binds to CL990; an antimitotic-antibiotic compound. From Klebsiella pneumoniae.
   3686..3733    +  polyA_signal   HSV TK poly(A) signal: herpes simplex virus thymidine kinase polyadenylation signal (Cole and Stacy, 1985)
   3824..3840    -  polyA_signal   bGH poly(A) signal (fragment): bovine growth hormone polyadenylation signal
   4062..4650    +  rep_origin     ori: high-copy-number ColE1/pMB1/pBR322/pUC origin of replication
