[The description below was written by a language model from this plasmid's Addgene catalogue record and pLannotate feature annotations shown in this document.]
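Description:
p-miniTurbo-HA is a 4,764 bp mammalian expression plasmid for producing HA-tagged miniTurbo, the N-terminally truncated, engineered E. coli biotin ligase used for rapid proximity-dependent biotinylation. The catalogue lists the backbone as pET-24b(+), but the annotated sequence does not resemble a bacterial T7 expression vector. Its layout (CMV enhancer/promoter, SV40 poly(A), f1 ori, and a dual-promoter NeoR/KanR cassette) is typical of a standard CMV-driven mammalian vector, which fits the stated vector type and purpose. This discrepancy should be kept in mind when relying on the backbone field.

The expression cassette consists of the human cytomegalovirus immediate early enhancer and promoter, followed by a short HA epitope segment annotated as a fragment of a 3xHA tag (about one copy in length). This segment lies immediately upstream of the miniTurbo coding sequence, so the tag appears to be N-terminal despite the order implied by the plasmid name. A short fragment matching SV40 large T antigen lies downstream of miniTurbo; the record does not explain its role. The SV40 polyadenylation signal terminates the transcript.

The plasmid replicates in E. coli from a high-copy ColE1/pUC-type origin, and the f1 origin permits single-stranded DNA production. The Tn5 aminoglycoside phosphotransferase gene is preceded by both the bacterial bla promoter and the SV40 enhancer/early promoter and followed by the HSV TK poly(A) signal. It therefore confers kanamycin resistance in bacteria and can support G418 selection in mammalian cells. Small ble and bGH poly(A) fragments appear to be vector remnants.

The associated publication concerns identifying G-quadruplex-interacting proteins in living cells with a G4-targeting biotin ligase. The plasmid may serve as an untargeted ligase in that work, though the record does not say so.
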