Addgene plasmid #209637: p-miniTurbo-HA
Purpose: Expression miniTurbo-HA in mammalian cells
Depositing lab: Xiang Zhou. Depositing organization: Wuhan University. Publication: Identification of G-quadruplex-interacting proteins in living cells using an artificial G4-targeting biotin ligase. Lu Z, Xie S, Su H, Han S, Huang H, Zhou X. Nucleic Acids Res. 2024 Mar 7:gkae126. doi: 10.1093/nar/gkae126. PubMed 38452210.
Backbone
  Vector backbone: pET-24b(+)
  Vector type: Mammalian Expression
Growth in bacteria
  Bacterial resistance: Kanamycin, 50 μg/mL
  Growth temperature: 37°C
  Growth strain: DH5alpha
  Copy number: Unknown
Gene/Insert
  Gene/Insert name: miniTurbo
Terms and licenses: Academic/Nonprofit Terms; Industry Terms: Not Available to Industry
How to cite: p-miniTurbo-HA was a gift from Xiang Zhou (Addgene plasmid # 209637 ; http://n2t.net/addgene:209637 ; RRID:Addgene_209637)
